Addgene plasmid #205187: pHR-flag-GFP-iCAM-1-Tether
Purpose: This vector encodes of a synCAM (iCAM1 Tether) and GFP
Depositing lab: Wendell Lim. Depositing organization: University of California, San Francisco (UCSF). Publication: Programming multicellular assembly with synthetic cell adhesion molecules. Stevens AJ, Harris AR, Gerdts J, Kim KH, Trentesaux C, Ramirez JT, McKeithan WL, Fattahi F, Klein OD, Fletcher DA, Lim WA. Nature. 2023 Feb;614(7946):144-152. doi: 10.1038/s41586-022-05622-z. Epub 2022 Dec 12. PubMed 36509107.
Backbone
  Vector backbone: pHR
  Vector type: Mammalian Expression, Lentiviral
Growth in bacteria
  Bacterial resistance: Ampicillin, 100 μg/mL
  Growth temperature: 37°C
  Growth strain: NEB Stable
  Copy number: High Copy
Gene/Insert
  Gene/Insert name: synCAM iCAM1 tether and GFP
  Species: Synthetic
Terms and licenses: Academic/Nonprofit Terms; Industry Terms: Not Available to Industry
How to cite: pHR-flag-GFP-iCAM-1-Tether was a gift from Wendell Lim (Addgene plasmid # 205187 ; http://n2t.net/addgene:205187 ; RRID:Addgene_205187)
