[The description below was written by a language model from this plasmid's Addgene catalogue record and pLannotate feature annotations shown in this document.]
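Description:
pHR-flag-GFP-iCAM-1-Tether is a 9.9 kb HIV-1-derived, self-inactivating lentiviral transfer plasmid on the pHR backbone, intended for expressing a synthetic cell adhesion molecule (synCAM) in mammalian cells. In bacteria it is maintained through a high-copy ColE1/pUC-type origin and selected with ampicillin via the AmpR (β-lactamase) gene. The backbone also carries inherited remnants that do not appear to contribute to the payload. These include an SV40 promoter followed by gpt fragments and SV40 small t intron and poly(A) sequences, along with short pieces of TcR, rop, bom and lacI.

The viral portion runs from a truncated 5' LTR through the Ψ packaging signal with a partial gag sequence, the Rev response element for Rev-dependent nuclear export of the genomic RNA, and the cPPT/CTS. It ends in a WPRE, which boosts transcript stability and expression, and a ΔU3 3' LTR that inactivates LTR promoter activity after integration. Between these elements, an internal SFFV promoter drives the synthetic insert. The annotation shows an EGFP coding sequence followed immediately by a short fragment of human ICAM1, a layout consistent with a fusion in which GFP is joined to a small ICAM-1-derived segment. The construct name indicates a FLAG tag, but it is not annotated in the feature table. The roughly 120 nt between the promoter and EGFP are unannotated and could hold the tag and other leader sequence. The record does not define "Tether" or state which ICAM-1 region is retained. The plasmid comes from work on programming multicellular assembly with synthetic adhesion molecules, where it would be packaged into lentivirus to stably transduce cells.
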