Features (pLannotate 1.2.2; 34 found; start..end, strand, type, name):
     38..106     +  CDS            nef (fragment): NEF_HV1Z2 - Experimental evidence at protein level: Swiss-Prot protein existence level 1. Extracellular Nef protein targets CD4(+) T-lymphocytes for apoptosis by interacting with CXCR4 surface receptors. From Human immunodeficiency virus type 1 group M subtype D (isolate Z2/CDC-Z34) (HIV-1).
    108..341     +  LTR            3' LTR (ΔU3): self-inactivating 3' long terminal repeat (LTR) from HIV-1
    366..384     -  promoter       SP6 promoter: promoter for bacteriophage SP6 RNA polymerase
    612..891     +  CDS            TcR (fragment): tetracycline efflux protein; tet; confers resistance to tetracycline
    892..940     -  misc_feature   bom (fragment): basis of mobility region from pBR322
   1042..1077    -  CDS            rop (fragment): Rop protein, which maintains plasmids at low copy number; rop
   1172..1276    +  promoter       AmpR promoter: bla
   1277..2137    +  CDS            AmpR: β-lactamase; bla; confers resistance to ampicillin, carbenicillin, and related antibiotics
   2308..2896    +  rep_origin     ori: high-copy-number ColE1/pMB1/pBR322/pUC origin of replication
   3079..3135    +  CDS            lacI (fragment): lac repressor; lacI; The lac repressor binds to the lac operator to inhibit transcription in E. coli. This inhibition can be relieved by adding lactose or isopropyl-β-D-thiogalactopyranoside (IPTG).
   3142..3471    +  promoter       SV40 promoter: SV40 enhancer and early promoter
   3671..3790    +  CDS            gpt (fragment): XGPT_ECOLI - Also known as gpp, gxu. Experimental evidence at protein level: Swiss-Prot protein existence level 1. Purine salvage pathway enzyme that catalyzes the transfer of the ribosyl-5-phosphate group from 5-phospho-alpha-D-ribose 1- diphosphate (PRPP) to the N9 position of the 6-oxopurines guanine and xanthine to form the corresponding ribonucleotides GMP (guanosine 5'- monophosphate) and XMP (xanthosine 5'-monophosphate), with the release of PPi. To a lesser extent, also acts on hypoxanthine (PubMed:9100006, PubMed:3886014). Does not ribophosphorylate adenine (PubMed:3886014). From Esch
   3790..4125    +  CDS            gpt (fragment): XGPT_ECOLI - Also known as gpp, gxu. Experimental evidence at protein level: Swiss-Prot protein existence level 1. Purine salvage pathway enzyme that catalyzes the transfer of the ribosyl-5-phosphate group from 5-phospho-alpha-D-ribose 1- diphosphate (PRPP) to the N9 position of the 6-oxopurines guanine and xanthine to form the corresponding ribonucleotides GMP (guanosine 5'- monophosphate) and XMP (xanthosine 5'-monophosphate), with the release of PPi. To a lesser extent, also acts on hypoxanthine (PubMed:9100006, PubMed:3886014). Does not ribophosphorylate adenine (PubMed:3886014). From Esch
   4220..4525    +  CDS            frsA (fragment): FRSA_ECOLI - Also known as yafA. Experimental evidence at protein level: Swiss-Prot protein existence level 1. Catalyzes the hydrolysis of esters (PubMed:15808744). Displays esterase activity toward pNP-butyrate (PubMed:15808744). May stimulate mixed-acid fermentation by acting as a fermentation/respiration switch that down-regulates respiration and up- regulates fermentation rates (PubMed:15169777). From Escherichia coli (strain K12).
   4529..4603    +  CDS            small t antigen (fragment): SV40 (simian virus 40) small t antigen
   4605..4670    +  intron         small t intron: SV40 (simian virus 40) small t antigen intron
   4800..4820    +  CDS            SV40 NLS: nuclear localization signal of SV40 (simian virus 40) large T antigen
   5139..5222    +  CDS            large T antigen (fragment): large T antigen from SV40 (simian virus 40)
   5245..5379    +  polyA_signal   SV40 poly(A) signal: SV40 polyadenylation signal
   5546..5875    +  CDS            nef (fragment): NEF_HV1BR - Experimental evidence at protein level: Swiss-Prot protein existence level 1. Extracellular Nef protein targets CD4(+) T-lymphocytes for apoptosis by interacting with CXCR4 surface receptors (PubMed:14990729). From Human immunodeficiency virus type 1 group M subtype B (isolate BRU/LAI) (HIV-1).
   5923..6180    +  LTR            5' LTR (truncated): truncated 5' long terminal repeat (LTR) from HIV-1
   6227..6352    +  misc_feature   HIV-1 Ψ: packaging signal of human immunodeficiency virus type 1
   6336..6674    +  CDS            HIV-1 gag (fragment): gag protein from human immunodeficiency virus 1; gag
   6849..7082    +  misc_feature   RRE: The Rev response element (RRE) of HIV-1 allows for Rev-dependent mRNA export from the nucleus to the cytoplasm.
   7459..7559    +  CDS            Rev (fragment): human immunodeficiency virus 1 (HIV-1) Rev protein; rev; enhances nuclear export of unspliced and incompletely spliced viral mRNAs
   7596..7713    +  misc_feature   cPPT/CTS: central polypurine tract and central termination sequence of HIV-1
   7750..7782    -  misc_feature   MCS (fragment): pBluescript multiple cloning site
   7866..8273    +  promoter       SFFV promoter: spleen focus-forming virus long terminal repeat (LTR) promoter
   8395..9111    +  CDS            EGFP: EGFP is a basic (constitutively fluorescent) green fluorescent protein published in 1996, derived from Aequorea victoria. It is reported to be a rapidly-maturing weak dimer with moderate acid sensitivity.
   9118..9186    +  CDS            ICAM1 (fragment): ICAM1_HUMAN - Experimental evidence at protein level: Swiss-Prot protein existence level 1. (Microbial infection) Upon Kaposi's sarcoma-associated herpesvirus/HHV-8 infection, is degraded by viral E3 ubiquitin ligase MIR2, presumably to prevent lysis of infected cells by cytotoxic T- lymphocytes and NK cell. From Homo sapiens (Human).
   9257..9287    +  misc_feature   MCS (fragment): pUC18/19 multiple cloning site
   9288..9306    +  misc_feature   MCS (fragment): pBluescript multiple cloning site
   9306..9894    +  misc_feature   WPRE: woodchuck hepatitis virus posttranscriptional regulatory element
   9895..21      +  misc_feature   MCS (fragment) (across the origin): pBluescript multiple cloning site
>Addgene plasmid #205187 | pHR-flag-GFP-iCAM-1-Tether | addgene full sequence | sequence record 405258 | Addgene NGS Result
CGATACCGTCGACCTCGAGGGAATTAATTCGAGCTCGGTACCTTTAAGACCAATGACTTACAAGGCAGCT
GTAGATCTTAGCCACTTTTTAAAAGAAAAGGGGGGACTGGAAGGGCTAATTCACTCCCAACGAAGACAAG
ATCTGCTTTTTGCTTGTACTGGGTCTCTCTGGTTAGACCAGATCTGAGCCTGGGAGCTCTCTGGCTAACT
AGGGAACCCACTGCTTAAGCCTCAATAAAGCTTGCCTTGAGTGCTTCAAGTAGTGTGTGCCCGTCTGTTG
TGTGACTCTGGTAACTAGAGATCCCTCAGACCCTTTTAGTCAGTGTGGAAAATCTCTAGCAGCATCTAGA
ATTAATTCCGTGTATTCTATAGTGTCACCTAAATCGTATGTGTATGATACATAAGGTTATGTATTAATTG
TAGCCGCGTTCTAACGACAATATGTACAAGCCTAATTGTGTAGCATCTGGCTTACTGAAGCAGACCCTAT
CATCTCTCTCGTAAACTGCCGTCAGAGTCGGTTTGGTTGGACGAACCTTCTGAGTTTCTGGTAACGCCGT
CCCGCACCCGGAAATGGTCAGCGAACCAATCAGCAGGGTCATCGCTAGCCAGATCCTCTACGCCGGACGC
ATCGTGGCCGGCATCACCGGCGCCACAGGTGCGGTTGCTGGCGCCTATATCGCCGACATCACCGATGGGG
AAGATCGGGCTCGCCACTTCGGGCTCATGAGCGCTTGTTTCGGCGTGGGTATGGTGGCAGGCCCCGTGGC
CGGGGGACTGTTGGGCGCCATCTCCTTGCATGCACCATTCCTTGCGGCGGCGGTGCTCAACGGCCTCAAC
CTACTACTGGGCTGCTTCCTAATGCAGGAGTCGCATAAGGGAGAGCGTCGAATGGTGCACTCTCAGTACA
ATCTGCTCTGATGCCGCATAGTTAAGCCAGCCCCGACACCCGCCAACACCCGCTGACGCGCCCTGACGGG
CTTGTCTGCTCCCGGCATCCGCTTACAGACAAGCTGTGACCGTCTCCGGGAGCTGCATGTGTCAGAGGTT
TTCACCGTCATCACCGAAACGCGCGAGACGAAAGGGCCTCGTGATACGCCTATTTTTATAGGTTAATGTC
ATGATAATAATGGTTTCTTAGACGTCAGGTGGCACTTTTCGGGGAAATGTGCGCGGAACCCCTATTTGTT
TATTTTTCTAAATACATTCAAATATGTATCCGCTCATGAGACAATAACCCTGATAAATGCTTCAATAATA
TTGAAAAAGGAAGAGTATGAGTATTCAACATTTCCGTGTCGCCCTTATTCCCTTTTTTGCGGCATTTTGC
CTTCCTGTTTTTGCTCACCCAGAAACGCTGGTGAAAGTAAAAGATGCTGAAGATCAGTTGGGTGCACGAG
TGGGTTACATCGAACTGGATCTCAACAGCGGTAAGATCCTTGAGAGTTTTCGCCCCGAAGAACGTTTTCC
AATGATGAGCACTTTTAAAGTTCTGCTATGTGGCGCGGTATTATCCCGTATTGACGCCGGGCAAGAGCAA
CTCGGTCGCCGCATACACTATTCTCAGAATGACTTGGTTGAGTACTCACCAGTCACAGAAAAGCATCTTA
CGGATGGCATGACAGTAAGAGAATTATGCAGTGCTGCCATAACCATGAGTGATAACACTGCGGCCAACTT
ACTTCTGACAACGATCGGAGGACCGAAGGAGCTAACCGCTTTTTTGCACAACATGGGGGATCATGTAACT
CGCCTTGATCGTTGGGAACCGGAGCTGAATGAAGCCATACCAAACGACGAGCGTGACACCACGATGCCTG
TAGCAATGGCAACAACGTTGCGCAAACTATTAACTGGCGAACTACTTACTCTAGCTTCCCGGCAACAATT
AATAGACTGGATGGAGGCGGATAAAGTTGCAGGACCACTTCTGCGCTCGGCCCTTCCGGCTGGCTGGTTT
ATTGCTGATAAATCTGGAGCCGGTGAGCGTGGGTCTCGCGGTATCATTGCAGCACTGGGGCCAGATGGTA
AGCCCTCCCGTATCGTAGTTATCTACACGACGGGGAGTCAGGCAACTATGGATGAACGAAATAGACAGAT
CGCTGAGATAGGTGCCTCACTGATTAAGCATTGGTAACTGTCAGACCAAGTTTACTCATATATACTTTAG
ATTGATTTAAAACTTCATTTTTAATTTAAAAGGATCTAGGTGAAGATCCTTTTTGATAATCTCATGACCA
AAATCCCTTAACGTGAGTTTTCGTTCCACTGAGCGTCAGACCCCGTAGAAAAGATCAAAGGATCTTCTTG
AGATCCTTTTTTTCTGCGCGTAATCTGCTGCTTGCAAACAAAAAAACCACCGCTACCAGCGGTGGTTTGT
TTGCCGGATCAAGAGCTACCAACTCTTTTTCCGAAGGTAACTGGCTTCAGCAGAGCGCAGATACCAAATA
CTGTTCTTCTAGTGTAGCCGTAGTTAGGCCACCACTTCAAGAACTCTGTAGCACCGCCTACATACCTCGC
TCTGCTAATCCTGTTACCAGTGGCTGCTGCCAGTGGCGATAAGTCGTGTCTTACCGGGTTGGACTCAAGA
CGATAGTTACCGGATAAGGCGCAGCGGTCGGGCTGAACGGGGGGTTCGTGCACACAGCCCAGCTTGGAGC
GAACGACCTACACCGAACTGAGATACCTACAGCGTGAGCTATGAGAAAGCGCCACGCTTCCCGAAGGGAG
AAAGGCGGACAGGTATCCGGTAAGCGGCAGGGTCGGAACAGGAGAGCGCACGAGGGAGCTTCCAGGGGGA
AACGCCTGGTATCTTTATAGTCCTGTCGGGTTTCGCCACCTCTGACTTGAGCGTCGATTTTTGTGATGCT
CGTCAGGGGGGCGGAGCCTATGGAAAAACGCCAGCAACGCGGCCTTTTTACGGTTCCTGGCCTTTTGCTG
GCCTTTTGCTCACATGTTCTTTCCTGCGTTATCCCCTGATTCTGTGGATAACCGTATTACCGCCTTTGAG
TGAGCTGATACCGCTCGCCGCAGCCGAACGACCGAGCGCAGCGAGTCAGTGAGCGAGGAAGCGGAAGAGC
GCCCAATACGCAAACCGCCTCTCCCCGCGCGTTGGCCGATTCATTAATGCAGCTGTGGAATGTGTGTCAG
TTAGGGTGTGGAAAGTCCCCAGGCTCCCCAGCAGGCAGAAGTATGCAAAGCATGCATCTCAATTAGTCAG
CAACCAGGTGTGGAAAGTCCCCAGGCTCCCCAGCAGGCAGAAGTATGCAAAGCATGCATCTCAATTAGTC
AGCAACCATAGTCCCGCCCCTAACTCCGCCCATCCCGCCCCTAACTCCGCCCAGTTCCGCCCATTCTCCG
CCCCATGGCTGACTAATTTTTTTTATTTATGCAGAGGCCGAGGCCGCCTCGGCCTCTGAGCTATTCCAGA
AGTAGTGAGGAGGCTTTTTTGGAGGCCTAGGCTTTTGCAAAAAGCTTGGACACAAGACAGGCTTGCGAGA
TATGTTTGAGAATACCACTTTATCCCGCGTCAGGGAGAGGCAGTGCGTAAAAAGACGCGGACTCATGTGA
AATACTGGTTTTTAGTGCGCCAGATCTCTATAATCTCGCGCAACCTATTTTCCCCTCGAACACTTTTTAA
GCCGTAGATAAACAGGCTGGGACACTTCACATGAGCGAAAAATACATCGTCACCTGGGACATGTTGCAGA
TCCATGCACGTAAACTCGCAAGCCGACTGATGCCTTCTGAACAATGGAAAGGCATTATTGCCGTAAGCCG
TGGCGGTCTGTACCGGGTGCGTTACTGGCGCGTGAACTGGGTATTCGTCATGTCGATACCGTTTGTATTT
CCAGCTACGATCACGACAACCAGCGCGAGCTTAAAGTGCTGAAACGCGCAGAAGGCGATGGCGAAGGCTT
CATCGTTATTGATGACCTGGTGGATACCGGTGGTACTGCGGTTGCGATTCGTGAAATGTATCCAAAAGCG
CACTTTGTCACCATCTTCGCAAAACCGGCTGGTCGTCCGCTGGTTGATGACTATGTTGTTGATATCCCGC
AAGATACCTGGATTGAACAGCCGTGGGATATGGGCGTCGTATTCGTCCCGCCAATCTCCGGTCGCTAATC
TTTTCAACGCCTGGCACTGCCGGGCGTTGTTCTTTTTAACTTCAGGCGGGTTACAATAGTTTCCAGTAAG
TATTCTGGAGGCTGCATCCATGACACAGGCAAACCTGAGCGAAACCCTGTTCAAACCCCGCTTTAAACAT
CCTGAAACCTCGACGCTAGTCCGCCGCTTTAATCACGGCGCACAACCGCCTGTGCAGTCGGCCCTTGATG
GTAAAACCATCCCTCACTGGTATCGCATGATTAACCGTCTGATGTGGATCTGGCGCGGCATTGACCCACG
CGAAATCCTCGACGTCCAGGCACGTATTGTGATGAGCGATGCCGAACGTACCGACGATGATTTATACGAT
ACGGTGATTGGCTACCGTGGCGGCAACTGGATTTATGAGTGGGCCCCGGATCTTTGTGAAGGAACCTTAC
TTCTGTGGTGTGACATAATTGGACAAACTACCTACAGAGATTTAAAGCTCTAAGGTAAATATAAAATTTT
TAAGTGTATAATGTGTTAAACTACTGATTCTAATTGTTTGTGTATTTTAGATTCCAACCTATGGAACTGA
TGAATGGGAGCAGTGGTGGAATGCCTTTAATGAGGAAAACCTGTTTTGCTCAGAAGAAATGCCATCTAGT
GATGATGAGGCTACTGCTGACTCTCAACATTCTACTCCTCCAAAAAAGAAGAGAAAGGTAGAAGACCCCA
AGGACTTTCCTTCAGAATTGCTAAGTTTTTTGAGTCATGCTGTGTTTAGTAATAGAACTCTTGCTTGCTT
TGCTATTTACACCACAAAGGAAAAAGCTGCACTGCTATACAAGAAAATTATGGAAAAATATTCTGTAACC
TTTATAAGTAGGCATAACAGTTATAATCATAACATACTGTTTTTTCTTACTCCACACAGGCATAGAGTGT
CTGCTATTAATAACTATGCTCAAAAATTGTGTACCTTTAGCTTTTTAATTTGTAAAGGGGTTAATAAGGA
ATATTTGATGTATAGTGCCTTGACTAGAGATCATAATCAGCCATACCACATTTGTAGAGGTTTTACTTGC
TTTAAAAAACCTCCCACACCTCCCCCTGAACCTGAAACATAAAATGAATGCAATTGTTGTTGTTAACTTG
TTTATTGCAGCTTATAATGGTTACAAATAAAGCAATAGCATCACAAATTTCACAAATAAAGCATTTTTTT
CACTGCATTCTAGTTGTGGTTTGTCCAAACTCATCAATGTATCTTATCATGTCTGGATCAACTGGATAAC
TCAAGCTAACCAAAATCATCCCAAACTTCCCACCCCATACCCTATTACCACTGCCAATTACCTGTGGTTT
CATTTACTCTAAACCTGTGATTCCTCTGAATTATTTTCATTTTAAAGAAATTGTATTTGTTAAATATGTA
CTACAAACTTAGTAGTTGGAAGGGCTAATTCACTCCCAAAGAAGACAAGATATCCTTGATCTGTGGATCT
ACCACACACAAGGCTACTTCCCTGATTAGCAGAACTACACACCAGGGCCAGGGGTCAGATATCCACTGAC
CTTTGGATGGTGCTACAAGCTAGTACCAGTTGAGCCAGATAAGGTAGAAGAGGCCAATAAAGGAGAGAAC
ACCAGCTTGTTACACCCTGTGAGCCTGCATGGGATGGATGACCCGGAGAGAGAAGTGTTAGAGTGGAGGT
TTGACAGCCGCCTAGCATTTCATCACGTGGCCCGAGAGCTGCATCCGGAGTACTTCAAGAACTGCTGATA
TCGAGCTTGCTACAAGGGACTTTCCGCTGGGGACTTTCCAGGGAGGCGTGGCCTGGGCGGGACTGGGGAG
TGGCGAGCCCTCAGATCCTGCATATAAGCAGCTGCTTTTTGCCTGTACTGGGTCTCTCTGGTTAGACCAG
ATCTGAGCCTGGGAGCTCTCTGGCTAACTAGGGAACCCACTGCTTAAGCCTCAATAAAGCTTGCCTTGAG
TGCTTCAAGTAGTGTGTGCCCGTCTGTTGTGTGACTCTGGTAACTAGAGATCCCTCAGACCCTTTTAGTC
AGTGTGGAAAATCTCTAGCAGTGGCGCCCGAACAGGGACTTGAAAGCGAAAGGGAAACCAGAGGAGCTCT
CTCGACGCAGGACTCGGCTTGCTGAAGCGCGCACGGCAAGAGGCGAGGGGCGGCGACTGGTGAGTACGCC
AAAAATTTTGACTAGCGGAGGCTAGAAGGAGAGAGATGGGTGCGAGAGCGTCAGTATTAAGCGGGGGAGA
ATTAGATCGCGATGGGAAAAAATTCGGTTAAGGCCAGGGGGAAAGAAAAAATATAAATTAAAACATATAG
TATGGGCAAGCAGGGAGCTAGAACGATTCGCAGTTAATCCTGGCCTGTTAGAAACATCAGAAGGCTGTAG
ACAAATACTGGGACAGCTACAACCATCCCTTCAGACAGGATCAGAAGAACTTAGATCATTATATAATACA
GTAGCAACCCTCTATTGTGTGCATCAAAGGATAGAGATAAAAGACACCAAGGAAGCTTTAGACAAGATAG
AGGAAGAGCAAAACAAAAGTAAGACCACCGCACAGCAAGCGGCCGGCCGCTGATCTTCAGACCTGGAGGA
GGAGATATGAGGGACAATTGGAGAAGTGAATTATATAAATATAAAGTAGTAAAAATTGAACCATTAGGAG
TAGCACCCACCAAGGCAAAGAGAAGAGTGGTGCAGAGAGAAAAAAGAGCAGTGGGAATAGGAGCTTTGTT
CCTTGGGTTCTTGGGAGCAGCAGGAAGCACTATGGGCGCAGCGTCAATGACGCTGACGGTACAGGCCAGA
CAATTATTGTCTGGTATAGTGCAGCAGCAGAACAATTTGCTGAGGGCTATTGAGGCGCAACAGCATCTGT
TGCAACTCACAGTCTGGGGCATCAAGCAGCTCCAGGCAAGAATCCTGGCTGTGGAAAGATACCTAAAGGA
TCAACAGCTCCTGGGGATTTGGGGTTGCTCTGGAAAACTCATTTGCACCACTGCTGTGCCTTGGAATGCT
AGTTGGAGTAATAAATCTCTGGAACAGATTTGGAATCACACGACCTGGATGGAGTGGGACAGAGAAATTA
ACAATTACACAAGCTTAATACACTCCTTAATTGAAGAATCGCAAAACCAGCAAGAAAAGAATGAACAAGA
ATTATTGGAATTAGATAAATGGGCAAGTTTGTGGAATTGGTTTAACATAACAAATTGGCTGTGGTATATA
AAATTATTCATAATGATAGTAGGAGGCTTGGTAGGTTTAAGAATAGTTTTTGCTGTACTTTCTATAGTGA
ATAGAGTTAGGCAGGGATATTCACCATTATCGTTTCAGACCCACCTCCCAACCCCGAGGGGACCCGACAG
GCCCGAAGGAATAGAAGAAGAAGGTGGAGAGAGAGACAGAGACAGATCCATTCGATTAGTGAACGGATCT
CGACGGTATCGCCAAATGGCAGTATTCATCCACAATTTTAAAAGAAAAGGGGGGATTGGGGGGTACAGTG
CAGGGGAAAGAATAGTAGACATAATAGCAACAGACATACAAACTAAAGAATTACAAAAACAAATTACAAA
AATTCAAAATTTTCGGGTTTATTACAGGGACAGCAGAGATCCAGTTTGGATCGATAAGCTTGATATCGAA
TTCCTGCAGCCCCGATAAAATAAAAGATTTTATTTAGTCTCCAGAAAAAGGGGGGAATGAAAGACCCCAC
CTGTAGGTTTGGCAAGCTAGCTGCAGTAACGCCATTTTGCAAGGCATGGAAAAATACCAAACCAAGAATA
GAGAAGTTCAGATCAAGGGCGGGTACATGAAAATAGCTAACGTTGGGCCAAACAGGATATCTGCGGTGAG
CAGTTTCGGCCCCGGCCCGGGGCCAAGAACAGATGGTCACCGCAGTTTCGGCCCCGGCCCGAGGCCAAGA
ACAGATGGTCCCCAGATATGGCCCAACCCTCAGCAGTTTCTTAAGACCCATCAGATGTTTCCAGGCTCCC
CCAAGGACCTGAAATGACCCTGCGCCTTATTTGAATTAACCAATCAGCCTGCTTCTCGCTTCTGTTCGCG
CGCTTCTGCTTCCCGAGCTCTATAAAAGAGCTCACAACCCCTCACTCGGCGCGCCAGTCCTCCGACAGAC
TGAGTCGCCCGGGGGGGATCTGGAGCTCTCGAGAATTCTCACGCGTCGCCGCCACCATGAAGACAATTAT
CGCCCTCAGTTACATTTTTTGTCTTGTTTTTGCGGATTATAAAGATGACGATGATAAAGGATCCATGGTT
TCTAAGGGTGAAGAATTGTTCACCGGAGTTGTGCCCATCCTGGTTGAGCTGGACGGAGACGTTAACGGAC
ACAAGTTCTCAGTGAGCGGCGAAGGAGAGGGCGACGCTACGTACGGTAAACTGACGTTGAAGTTCATCTG
TACAACAGGAAAGCTGCCAGTGCCCTGGCCTACACTCGTGACCACCCTCACCTACGGAGTCCAGTGCTTC
TCCCGGTACCCCGACCACATGAAACAGCACGATTTCTTCAAGTCCGCGATGCCTGAGGGCTATGTTCAGG
AACGCACCATATTCTTCAAGGACGACGGTAACTATAAAACCAGGGCTGAAGTTAAGTTCGAGGGGGACAC
GTTGGTAAATAGAATTGAGTTGAAAGGAATCGATTTCAAAGAAGACGGCAATATTTTGGGCCACAAGCTG
GAGTACAACTACAACAGCCACAACGTGTATATTATGGCTGATAAGCAGAAGAACGGCATCAAGGTGAACT
TCAAAATCCGACACAATATCGAGGATGGCTCTGTGCAACTGGCCGACCATTACCAGCAAAACACGCCTAT
CGGCGACGGTCCGGTTTTGCTGCCAGATAACCACTACCTCTCCACGCAATCAGCCCTCTCCAAGGATCCT
AACGAAAAAAGAGACCATATGGTTCTGCTTGAATTCGTGACGGCTGCTGGGATCACCCTGGGAATGGATG
AGCTGTATAAGGGATCCATAGTGATTATAACGGTCGTTGCGGCGGCTGTCATTATGGGGACGGCTGGCCT
TTCTACCTACCTGTATGGATCCTAAGGATCCTTGACTTGCGGCCGCAACTCCCACCTGCAACATGCGTGA
CTGACTGAGGCCGCGACTCTAGAGTCGACCTGCAGGCATGCAAGCTTGATATCAAGCTTATCGATAATCA
ACCTCTGGATTACAAAATTTGTGAAAGATTGACTGGTATTCTTAACTATGTTGCTCCTTTTACGCTATGT
GGATACGCTGCTTTAATGCCTTTGTATCATGCTATTGCTTCCCGTATGGCTTTCATTTTCTCCTCCTTGT
ATAAATCCTGGTTGCTGTCTCTTTATGAGGAGTTGTGGCCCGTTGTCAGGCAACGTGGCGTGGTGTGCAC
TGTGTTTGCTGACGCAACCCCCACTGGTTGGGGCATTGCCACCACCTGTCAGCTCCTTTCCGGGACTTTC
GCTTTCCCCCTCCCTATTGCCACGGCGGAACTCATCGCCGCCTGCCTTGCCCGCTGCTGGACAGGGGCTC
GGCTGTTGGGCACTGACAATTCCGTGGTGTTGTCGGGGAAATCATCGTCCTTTCCTTGGCTGCTCGCCTG
TGTTGCCACCTGGATTCTGCGCGGGACGTCCTTCTGCTACGTCCCTTCGGCCCTCAATCCAGCGGACCTT
CCTTCCCGCGGCCTGCTGCCGGCTCTGCGGCCTCTTCCGCGTCTTCGCCTTCGCCCTCAGACGAGTCGGA
TCTCCCTTTGGGCCGCCTCCCCGCAT
